Addgene plasmid #140096: pJR89
Purpose: sgRNA constant region and hU6 insert for programmed dual sgRNA cloning. The sgRNA constant region contains a capture sequence (cs1) in the stem loop for direct capture Perturb-seq.
Depositing lab: Jonathan Weissman. Depositing organization: University of California, San Francisco (UCSF). Publication: Combinatorial single-cell CRISPR screens by direct guide RNA capture and targeted sequencing. Replogle JM, Norman TM, Xu A, Hussmann JA, Chen J, Cogan JZ, Meer EJ, Terry JM, Riordan DP, Srinivas N, Fiddes IT, Arthur JG, Alvarado LJ, Pfeiffer KA, Mikkelsen TS, Weissman JS, Adamson B. Nat Biotechnol. 2020 Aug;38(8):954-961. doi: 10.1038/s41587-020-0470-y. Epub 2020 Mar 30. PubMed 32231336.
Backbone
  Vector backbone: pUCIDT
  Total vector size (bp): 3174
Growth in bacteria
  Bacterial resistance: Ampicillin, 100 μg/mL
  Growth temperature: 37°C
  Growth strain: DH5alpha
  Copy number: High Copy
Gene/Insert
  Gene/Insert name: sgRNA constant region CR3 with cs1 in stem loop and hU6 promoter
  Species: Synthetic
Resource information
  A portion of this plasmid was derived from a plasmid made by: This insert was synthesized by IDT.
Terms and licenses: Academic/Nonprofit Terms; Industry Terms: Not Available to Industry
How to cite: pJR89 was a gift from Jonathan Weissman (Addgene plasmid # 140096 ; http://n2t.net/addgene:140096 ; RRID:Addgene_140096)
