[The description below was written by a language model from this plasmid's Addgene catalogue record and pLannotate feature annotations shown in this document.]
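Description:
pJR89 is a small (3,174 bp) bacterial cloning plasmid built on the pUCIDT backbone that serves as a donor of a synthetic insert rather than as an expression vector in its own right. It is propagated in E. coli at high copy through a ColE1/pUC-type origin of replication and selected with ampicillin via the β-lactamase (AmpR) gene and its native promoter. The remaining annotated backbone elements are remnants typical of pUC-derived vectors and have no stated role in the construct's use: a lac promoter, lac operator and CAP binding site, plus fragments of lacZα, lacI, rop and the pBR322 bom region.

The payload is a synthesized cassette consisting of an sgRNA constant region, designated CR3, followed by a human U6 promoter, the RNA polymerase III promoter commonly used to drive small guide RNA transcription in mammalian cells. The feature table annotates the U6 promoter but not the constant region, which presumably lies in the unannotated stretch just upstream of it. The CR3 scaffold carries capture sequence 1 (cs1) embedded in its stem loop, which allows the guide RNA itself to be captured and read out directly in single-cell RNA sequencing workflows.

According to the record, this cassette is intended for programmed dual sgRNA cloning. Placed between two targeting sequences, the constant region would complete the first guide, while the hU6 promoter would drive transcription of the second, giving a two-guide expression unit. The recipient vector and the cloning sites used for this step are not stated in the record. The resulting constructs support combinatorial CRISPR screens with direct capture Perturb-seq.
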