Features (pLannotate 1.2.2; 11 found; start..end, strand, type, name):
    360..597     +  promoter       U6 promoter: RNA polymerase III promoter for human U6 snRNA
    684..700     -  protein_bind   lac operator: The lac repressor binds to the lac operator to inhibit transcription in E. coli. This inhibition can be relieved by adding lactose or isopropyl-β-D-thiogalactopyranoside (IPTG). lac repressor encoded by lacI
    708..738     -  promoter       lac promoter: promoter for the E. coli lac operon
    753..774     -  protein_bind   CAP binding site: CAP binding activates transcription in the presence of cAMP. E. coli catabolite activator protein
    787..879     -  CDS            lacI (fragment): lac repressor; lacI; The lac repressor binds to the lac operator to inhibit transcription in E. coli. This inhibition can be relieved by adding lactose or isopropyl-β-D-thiogalactopyranoside (IPTG).
   1062..1650    -  rep_origin     ori: high-copy-number ColE1/pMB1/pBR322/pUC origin of replication
   1821..2681    -  CDS            AmpR: β-lactamase; bla; confers resistance to ampicillin, carbenicillin, and related antibiotics
   2682..2786    -  promoter       AmpR promoter: bla
   2881..2916    +  CDS            rop (fragment): Rop protein, which maintains plasmids at low copy number; rop
   3018..3117    +  misc_feature   bom (fragment): basis of mobility region from pBR322
   3123..103     -  CDS            lacZα (fragment) (across the origin): LacZα fragment of β-galactosidase; lacZ fragment
>Addgene plasmid #140096 | pJR89 | addgene full sequence | sequence record 292016 | Addgene NGS Result
TCGCTATTACGCCAGCTGGCGAAAGGGGGATGTGCTGCAAGGCGATTAAGTTGGGTAACGCCAGGGTTTT
CCCAGTCACGACGTTGTAAAACGACGGCCAGTGCAACGCGATGACGATGGATAGCGATTCATCGATGAGC
TGACCCGATCGCCGCCGCCGGAGGGTTGCGTTTGAGACGGGCGACAGATCGTCTCAAGAGCTAAGCACAA
GAGTGCATAGCAAGTTGAAATAAGGCTAGTCCGTTTACAACTTGGCCGCTTTAAGGCCGGTCCTAGCAAG
GCCAAGTGGCACCCGAGTCGGGTGCTTTTTTTGCTCGAATCTACACTCAGCTATGGCGCGCCCCAAGGTC
GGGCAGGAAGAGGGCCTATTTCCCATGATTCCTTCATATTTGCATATACGATACAAGGCTGTTAGAGAGA
TAATTGGAATTAATTTGACTGTAAACACAAAGATATTAGTACAAAATACGTGACGTAGAAAGTAATAATT
TCTTGGGTAGTTTGCAGTTTTAAAATTATGTTTTAAAATGGACTATCATATGCTTACCGTAACTTGAAAG
TATTTCGATTTCTTGGCTTTATATATCTTGTGGAAAGCCAGAAAGGAGACGATCAGTTCTGGACCAGCGA
GCTGTGCTGCGACTCGTGGCGTAATCATGGTCATAGCTGTTTCCTGTGTGAAATTGTTATCCGCTCACAA
TTCCACACAACATACGAGCCGGAAGCATAAAGTGTAAAGCCTGGGGTGCCTAATGAGTGAGCTAACTCAC
ATTAATTGCGTTGCGCTCACTGCCCGCTTTCCAGTCGGGAAACCTGTCGTGCCAGCTGCATTAATGAATC
GGCCAACGCGCGGGGAGAGGCGGTTTGCGTATTGGGCGCTCTTCCGCTTCCTCGCTCACTGACTCGCTGC
GCTCGGTCGTTCGGCTGCGGCGAGCGGTATCAGCTCACTCAAAGGCGGTAATACGGTTATCCACAGAATC
AGGGGATAACGCAGGAAAGAACATGTGAGCAAAAGGCCAGCAAAAGGCCAGGAACCGTAAAAAGGCCGCG
TTGCTGGCGTTTTTCCATAGGCTCCGCCCCCCTGACGAGCATCACAAAAATCGACGCTCAAGTCAGAGGT
GGCGAAACCCGACAGGACTATAAAGATACCAGGCGTTTCCCCCTGGAAGCTCCCTCGTGCGCTCTCCTGT
TCCGACCCTGTCGCTTACCGGATACCTGTCCGCCTTTCTCCCTTCGGGAAGCGTGGCGCTTTCTCATAGC
TCACGCTGTAGGTATCTCAGTTCGGTGTAGGTCGTTCGCTCCAAGCTGGGCTGTGTGCACGAACCCCCCG
TTCAGCCCGACCGCTGCGCCTTATCCGGTAACTATCGTCTTGAGTCCAACCCGGTAAGACACGACTTATC
GCCACTGGCAGCAGCCACTGGTAACAGGATTAGCAGAGCGAGGTATGTAGGCGGTGCTACAGAGTTCTTG
AAGTGGTGGCCTAACTACGGCTACACTAGAAGAACAGTATTTGGTATCTGCGCTCTGCTGAAGCCAGTTA
CCTTCGGAAAAAGAGTTGGTAGCTCTTGATCCGGCAAACAAACCACCGCTGGTAGCGGTGGTTTTTTTGT
TTGCAAGCAGCAGATTACGCGCAGAAAAAAAGGATCTCAAGAAGATCCTTTGATCTTTTCTACGGGGTCT
GACGCTCAGTGGAACGAAAACTCACGTTAAGGGATTTTGGTCATGAGATTATCAAAAAGGATCTTCACCT
AGATCCTTTTAAATTAAAAATGAAGTTTTAAATCAATCTAAAGTATATATGAGTAAACTTGGTCTGACAG
TTACCAATGCTTAATCAGTGAGGCACCTATCTCAGCGATCTGTCTATTTCGTTCATCCATAGTTGCCTGA
CTCCCCGTCGTGTAGATAACTACGATACGGGAGGGCTTACCATCTGGCCCCAGTGCTGCAATGATACCGC
GAGACCCACGCTCACCGGCTCCAGATTTATCAGCAATAAACCAGCCAGCCGGAAGGGCCGAGCGCAGAAG
TGGTCCTGCAACTTTATCCGCCTCCATCCAGTCTATTAATTGTTGCCGGGAAGCTAGAGTAAGTAGTTCG
CCAGTTAATAGTTTGCGCAACGTTGTTGCCATTGCTACAGGCATCGTGGTGTCACGCTCGTCGTTTGGTA
TGGCTTCATTCAGCTCCGGTTCCCAACGATCAAGGCGAGTTACATGATCCCCCATGTTGTGCAAAAAAGC
GGTTAGCTCCTTCGGTCCTCCGATCGTTGTCAGAAGTAAGTTGGCCGCAGTGTTATCACTCATGGTTATG
GCAGCACTGCATAATTCTCTTACTGTCATGCCATCCGTAAGATGCTTTTCTGTGACTGGTGAGTACTCAA
CCAAGTCATTCTGAGAATAGTGTATGCGGCGACCGAGTTGCTCTTGCCCGGCGTCAATACGGGATAATAC
CGCGCCACATAGCAGAACTTTAAAAGTGCTCATCATTGGAAAACGTTCTTCGGGGCGAAAACTCTCAAGG
ATCTTACCGCTGTTGAGATCCAGTTCGATGTAACCCACTCGTGCACCCAACTGATCTTCAGCATCTTTTA
CTTTCACCAGCGTTTCTGGGTGAGCAAAAACAGGAAGGCAAAATGCCGCAAAAAAGGGAATAAGGGCGAC
ACGGAAATGTTGAATACTCATACTCTACCTTTTTCAATATTATTGAAGCATTTATCAGGGTTATTGTCTC
ATGAGCGGATACATATTTGAATGTATTTAGAAAAATAAACAAATAGGGGTTCCGCGCACATTTCCCCGAA
AAGTGCCACCTGACGTCTAAGAAACCATTATTATCATGACATTAACCTATAAAAATAGGCGTATCACGAG
GCCCTTTCGTCTCGCGCGTTTCGGTGATGACGGTGAAAACCTCTGACACATGCAGCTCCCGGAGACGGTC
ACAGCTTGTCTGTAAGCGGATGCCGGGAGCAGACAAGCCCGTCAGGGCGCGTCAGCGGGTGTTGGCGGGT
GTCGGGGCTGGCTTAACTATGCGGCATCAGAGCAGATTGTACTGAGAGTGCACCAAATGCGGTGTGAAAT
ACCGCACAGATGCGTAAGGAGAAAATACCGCATCAGGCGCCATTCGCCATTCAGGCTGCGCAACTGTTGG
GAAGGGCGATCGGTGCGGGCCTCA
